>Addgene plasmid #111841 | pCEP4-25711gp160 | depositor full sequence | sequence record 210185 | pCEP4-25711gp160 sequence 12949 bps
GCCCCGCCGCCGGACGAACTAAACCTGACTACGGCATCTCTGCCCCTTCTTCGCTGGTACGAGGAGCGCT
TTTGTTTTGTATTCGGGGCAGTGCATGTAATCCCTTCAGTTGGTTGGTACAACTTGCCAACTGGGCCCTG
TTCCACATGTGACACGGGGGGGGACCAAACACAAAGGGGTTCTCTGACTGTAGTTGACATCCTTATAAAT
GGATGTGCACATTTGCCAACACTGAGTGGCTTTCATCCTGGAGCAGACTTTGCATGCTGTGGACTGCAAC
ACAACATTGCCTTTATGTGTAACTCTTGGCTGAAGCTCTTACACCAATGCTGGGGGACATGTACCTCCCA
GGGGCCCAGGAAGACTACGGGAGGCTACACCAACGTCAATCAGAGGGGCCTGTGTAGCTACCGATAAGCG
GACCCTCAAGAGGGCATTAGCAATAGTGTTTATAAGGCCCCCTTGTTAACCCTAAACGGGTAGCATATGC
TTCCCGGGTAGTAGTATATACTATCCAGACTAACCCTAATTCAATAGCATATGTTACCCAACGGGAAGCA
TATGCTATCGAATTAGGGTTAGTAAAAGGGTCCTAAGGAACAGCGATATCTCCCACCCCATGAGCTGTCA
CGGTTTTATTTACATGGGGTCAGGATTCCACGAGGGTAGTGAACCATTTTAGTCACAAGGGCAGTGGCTG
AAGATCAAGGAGCGGGCAGTGAACTCTCCTGAATCTTCGCCTGCTTCTTCATTCTCCTTCGTTTAGCTAA
TAGAATAACTGCTGAGTTGTGAACAGTAAGGTGTATGTGAGGTGCTCGAAAACAAGGTTTCAGGTGACGC
CCCCAGAATAAAATTTGGACGGGGGGTTCAGTGGTGGCATTGTGCTATGACACCAATATAACCCTCACAA
ACCCCTTGGGCAATAAATACTAGTGTAGGAATGAAACATTCTGAATATCTTTAACAATAGAAATCCATGG
GGTGGGGACAAGCCGTAAAGACTGGATGTCCATCTCACACGAATTTATGGCTATGGGCAACACATAATCC
TAGTGCAATATGATACTGGGGTTATTAAGATGTGTCCCAGGCAGGGACCAAGACAGGTGAACCATGTTGT
TACACTCTATTTGTAACAAGGGGAAAGAGAGTGGACGCCGACAGCAGCGGACTCCACTGGTTGTCTCTAA
CACCCCCGAAAATTAAACGGGGCTCCACGCCAATGGGGCCCATAAACAAAGACAAGTGGCCACTCTTTTT
TTTGAAATTGTGGAGTGGGGGCACGCGTCAGCCCCCACACGCCGCCCTGCGGTTTTGGACTGTAAAATAA
GGGTGTAATAACTTGGCTGATTGTAACCCCGCTAACCACTGCGGTCAAACCACTTGCCCACAAAACCACT
AATGGCACCCCGGGGAATACCTGCATAAGTAGGTGGGCGGGCCAAGATAGGGGCGCGATTGCTGCGATCT
GGAGGACAAATTACACACACTTGCGCCTGAGCGCCAAGCACAGGGTTGTTGGTCCTCATATTCACGAGGT
CGCTGAGAGCACGGTGGGCTAATGTTGCCATGGGTAGCATATACTACCCAAATATCTGGATAGCATATGC
TATCCTAATCTATATCTGGGTAGCATAGGCTATCCTAATCTATATCTGGGTAGCATATGCTATCCTAATC
TATATCTGGGTAGTATATGCTATCCTAATTTATATCTGGGTAGCATAGGCTATCCTAATCTATATCTGGG
TAGCATATGCTATCCTAATCTATATCTGGGTAGTATATGCTATCCTAATCTGTATCCGGGTAGCATATGC
TATCCTAATAGAGATTAGGGTAGTATATGCTATCCTAATTTATATCTGGGTAGCATATACTACCCAAATA
TCTGGATAGCATATGCTATCCTAATCTATATCTGGGTAGCATATGCTATCCTAATCTATATCTGGGTAGC
ATAGGCTATCCTAATCTATATCTGGGTAGCATATGCTATCCTAATCTATATCTGGGTAGTATATGCTATC
CTAATTTATATCTGGGTAGCATAGGCTATCCTAATCTATATCTGGGTAGCATATGCTATCCTAATCTATA
TCTGGGTAGTATATGCTATCCTAATCTGTATCCGGGTAGCATATGCTATCCTCATGCATATACAGTCAGC
ATATGATACCCAGTAGTAGAGTGGGAGTGCTATCCTTTGCATATGCCGCCACCTCCCAAGGGGGCGTGAA
TTTTCGCTGCTTGTCCTTTTCCTGCATGCTGGTTGCTCCCATTCTTAGGTGAATTTAAGGAGGCCAGGCT
AAAGCCGTCGCATGTCTGATTGCTCACCAGGTAAATGTCGCTAATGTTTTCCAACGCGAGAAGGTGTTGA
GCGCGGAGCTGAGTGACGTGACAACATGGGTATGCCCAATTGCCCCATGTTGGGAGGACGAAAATGGTGA
CAAGACAGATGGCCAGAAATACACCAACAGCACGCATGATGTCTACTGGGGATTTATTCTTTAGTGCGGG
GGAATACACGGCTTTTAATACGATTGAGGGCGTCTCCTAACAAGTTACATCACTCCTGCCCTTCCTCACC
CTCATCTCCATCACCTCCTTCATCTCCGTCATCTCCGTCATCACCCTCCGCGGCAGCCCCTTCCACCATA
GGTGGAAACCAGGGAGGCAAATCTACTCCATCGTCAAAGCTGCACACAGTCACCCTGATATTGCAGGTAG
GAGCGGGCTTTGTCATAACAAGGTCCTTAATCGCATCCTTCAAAACCTCAGCAAATATATGAGTTTGTAA
AAAGACCATGAAATAACAGACAATGGACTCCCTTAGCGGGCCAGGTTGTGGGCCGGGTCCAGGGGCCATT
CCAAAGGGGAGACGACTCAATGGTGTAAGACGACATTGTGGAATAGCAAGGGCAGTTCCTCGCCTTAGGT
TGTAAAGGGAGGTCTTACTACCTCCATATACGAACACACCGGCGACCCAAGTTCCTTCGTCGGTAGTCCT
TTCTACGTGACTCCTAGCCAGGAGAGCTCTTAAACCTTCTGCAATGTTCTCAAATTTCGGGTTGGAACCT
CCTTGACCACGATGCTTTCCAAACCACCCTCCTTTTTTGCGCCTGCCTCCATCACCCTGACCCCGGGGTC
CAGTGCTTGGGCCTTCTCCTGGGTCATCTGCGGGGCCCTGCTCTATCGCTCCCGGGGGCACGTCAGGCTC
ACCATCTGGGCCACCTTCTTGGTGGTATTCAAAATAATCGGCTTCCCCTACAGGGTGGAAAAATGGCCTT
CTACCTGGAGGGGGCCTGCGCGGTGGAGACCCGGATGATGATGACTGACTACTGGGACTCCTGGGCCTCT
TTTCTCCACGTCCACGACCTCTCCCCCTGGCTCTTTCACGACTTCCCCCCCTGGCTCTTTCACGTCCTCT
ACCCCGGCGGCCTCCACTACCTCCTCGACCCCGGCCTCCACTACCTCCTCGACCCCGGCCTCCACTGCCT
CCTCGACCCCGGCCTCCACCTCCTGCTCCTGCCCCTCCTGCTCCTGCCCCTCCTCCTGCTCCTGCCCCTC
CTGCCCCTCCTGCTCCTGCCCCTCCTGCCCCTCCTGCTCCTGCCCCTCCTGCCCCTCCTGCTCCTGCCCC
TCCTGCCCCTCCTCCTGCTCCTGCCCCTCCTGCCCCTCCTCCTGCTCCTGCCCCTCCTGCCCCTCCTGCT
CCTGCCCCTCCTGCCCCTCCTGCTCCTGCCCCTCCTGCCCCTCCTGCTCCTGCCCCTCCTGCTCCTGCCC
CTCCTGCTCCTGCCCCTCCTGCTCCTGCCCCTCCTGCCCCTCCTGCCCCTCCTCCTGCTCCTGCCCCTCC
TGCTCCTGCCCCTCCTGCCCCTCCTGCCCCTCCTGCTCCTGCCCCTCCTCCTGCTCCTGCCCCTCCTGCC
CCTCCTGCCCCTCCTCCTGCTCCTGCCCCTCCTGCCCCTCCTCCTGCTCCTGCCCCTCCTCCTGCTCCTG
CCCCTCCTGCCCCTCCTGCCCCTCCTCCTGCTCCTGCCCCTCCTGCCCCTCCTCCTGCTCCTGCCCCTCC
TCCTGCTCCTGCCCCTCCTGCCCCTCCTGCCCCTCCTCCTGCTCCTGCCCCTCCTCCTGCTCCTGCCCCT
CCTGCCCCTCCTGCCCCTCCTGCCCCTCCTCCTGCTCCTGCCCCTCCTCCTGCTCCTGCCCCTCCTGCTC
CTGCCCCTCCCGCTCCTGCTCCTGCTCCTGTTCCACCGTGGGTCCCTTTGCAGCCAATGCAACTTGGACG
TTTTTGGGGTCTCCGGACACCATCTCTATGTCTTGGCCCTGATCCTGAGCCGCCCGGGGCTCCTGGTCTT
CCGCCTCCTCGTCCTCGTCCTCTTCCCCGTCCTCGTCCATGGTTATCACCCCCTCTTCTTTGAGGTCCAC
TGCCGCCGGAGCCTTCTGGTCCAGATGTGTCTCCCTTCTCTCCTAGGCCATTTCCAGGTCCTGTACCTGG
CCCCTCGTCAGACATGATTCACACTAAAAGAGATCAATAGACATCTTTATTAGACGACGCTCAGTGAATA
CAGGGAGTGCAGACTCCTGCCCCCTCCAACAGCCCCCCCACCCTCATCCCCTTCATGGTCGCTGTCAGAC
AGATCCAGGTCTGAAAATTCCCCATCCTCCGAACCATCCTCGTCCTCATCACCAATTACTCGCAGCCCGG
AAAACTCCCGCTGAACATCCTCAAGATTTGCGTCCTGAGCCTCAAGCCAGGCCTCAAATTCCTCGTCCCC
CTTTTTGCTGGACGGTAGGGATGGGGATTCTCGGGACCCCTCCTCTTCCTCTTCAAGGTCACCAGACAGA
GATGCTACTGGGGCAACGGAAGAAAAGCTGGGTGCGGCCTGTGAGGATCAGCTTATCGATGATAAGCTGT
CAAACATGAGAATTCTTGAAGACGAAAGGGCCTCGTGATACGCCTATTTTTATAGGTTAATGTCATGATA
ATAATGGTTTCTTAGACGTCAGGTGGCACTTTTCGGGGAAATGTGCGCGGAACCCCTATTTGTTTATTTT
TCTAAATACATTCAAATATGTATCCGCTCATGAGACAATAACCCTGATAAATGCTTCAATAATATTGAAA
AAGGAAGAGTATGAGTATTCAACATTTCCGTGTCGCCCTTATTCCCTTTTTTGCGGCATTTTGCCTTCCT
GTTTTTGCTCACCCAGAAACGCTGGTGAAAGTAAAAGATGCTGAAGATCAGTTGGGTGCACGAGTGGGTT
ACATCGAACTGGATCTCAACAGCGGTAAGATCCTTGAGAGTTTTCGCCCCGAAGAACGTTTTCCAATGAT
GAGCACTTTTAAAGTTCTGCTATGTGGCGCGGTATTATCCCGTGTTGACGCCGGGCAAGAGCAACTCGGT
CGCCGCATACACTATTCTCAGAATGACTTGGTTGAGTACTCACCAGTCACAGAAAAGCATCTTACGGATG
GCATGACAGTAAGAGAATTATGCAGTGCTGCCATAACCATGAGTGATAACACTGCGGCCAACTTACTTCT
GACAACGATCGGAGGACCGAAGGAGCTAACCGCTTTTTTGCACAACATGGGGGATCATGTAACTCGCCTT
GATCGTTGGGAACCGGAGCTGAATGAAGCCATACCAAACGACGAGCGTGACACCACGATGCCTGCAGCAA
TGGCAACAACGTTGCGCAAACTATTAACTGGCGAACTACTTACTCTAGCTTCCCGGCAACAATTAATAGA
CTGGATGGAGGCGGATAAAGTTGCAGGACCACTTCTGCGCTCGGCCCTTCCGGCTGGCTGGTTTATTGCT
GATAAATCTGGAGCCGGTGAGCGTGGGTCTCGCGGTATCATTGCAGCACTGGGGCCAGATGGTAAGCCCT
CCCGTATCGTAGTTATCTACACGACGGGGAGTCAGGCAACTATGGATGAACGAAATAGACAGATCGCTGA
GATAGGTGCCTCACTGATTAAGCATTGGTAACTGTCAGACCAAGTTTACTCATATATACTTTAGATTGAT
TTAAAACTTCATTTTTAATTTAAAAGGATCTAGGTGAAGATCCTTTTTGATAATCTCATGACCAAAATCC
CTTAACGTGAGTTTTCGTTCCACTGAGCGTCAGACCCCGTAGAAAAGATCAAAGGATCTTCTTGAGATCC
TTTTTTTCTGCGCGTAATCTGCTGCTTGCAAACAAAAAAACCACCGCTACCAGCGGTGGTTTGTTTGCCG
GATCAAGAGCTACCAACTCTTTTTCCGAAGGTAACTGGCTTCAGCAGAGCGCAGATACCAAATACTGTCC
TTCTAGTGTAGCCGTAGTTAGGCCACCACTTCAAGAACTCTGTAGCACCGCCTACATACCTCGCTCTGCT
AATCCTGTTACCAGTGGCTGCTGCCAGTGGCGATAAGTCGTGTCTTACCGGGTTGGACTCAAGACGATAG
TTACCGGATAAGGCGCAGCGGTCGGGCTGAACGGGGGGTTCGTGCACACAGCCCAGCTTGGAGCGAACGA
CCTACACCGAACTGAGATACCTACAGCGTGAGCTATGAGAAAGCGCCACGCTTCCCGAAGGGAGAAAGGC
GGACAGGTATCCGGTAAGCGGCAGGGTCGGAACAGGAGAGCGCACGAGGGAGCTTCCAGGGGGAAACGCC
TGGTATCTTTATAGTCCTGTCGGGTTTCGCCACCTCTGACTTGAGCGTCGATTTTTGTGATGCTCGTCAG
GGGGGCGGAGCCTATGGAAAAACGCCAGCAACGCGGCCTTTTTACGGTTCCTGGCCTTTTGCTGCGCCGC
GTGCGGCTGCTGGAGATGGCGGACGCGATGGATATGTTCTGCCAAGGGTTGGTTTGCGCATTCACAGTTC
TCCGCAAGAATTGATTGGCTCCAATTCTTGGAGTGGTGAATCCGTTAGCGAGGTGCCGCCGGCTTCCATT
CAGGTCGAGGTGGCCCGGCTCCATGCACCGCGACGCAACGCGGGGAGGCAGACAAGGTATAGGGCGGCGC
CTACAATCCATGCCAACCCGTTCCATGTGCTCGCCGAGGCGGCATAAATCGCCGTGACGATCAGCGGTCC
AGTGATCGAAGTTAGGCTGGTAAGAGCCGCGAGCGATCCTTGAAGCTGTCCCTGATGGTCGTCATCTACC
TGCCTGGACAGCATGGCCTGCAACGCGGGCATCCCGATGCCGCCGGAAGCGAGAAGAATCATAATGGGGA
AGGCCATCCAGCCTCGCGTCGCGAACGCCAGCAAGACGTAGCCCAGCGCGTCGGCCGCCATGCCCTGCTT
CATCCCCGTGGCCCGTTGCTCGCGTTTGCTGGCGGTGTCCCCGGAAGAAATATATTTGCATGTCTTTAGT
TCTATGATGACACAAACCCCGCCCAGCGTCTTGTCATTGGCGAATTCGAACACGCAGATGCAGTCGGGGC
GGCGCGGTCCCAGGTCCACTTCGCATATTAAGGTGACGCGTGTGGCCTCGAACACCGAGCGACCCTGCAG
CGACCCGCTTAACAGCGTCAACAGCGTGCCGCAGATCCCGGGCAATGAGATATGAAAAAGCCTGAACTCA
CCGCGACGTCTGTCGAGAAGTTTCTGATCGAAAAGTTCGACAGCGTCTCCGACCTGATGCAGCTCTCGGA
GGGCGAAGAATCTCGTGCTTTCAGCTTCGATGTAGGAGGGCGTGGATATGTCCTGCGGGTAAATAGCTGC
GCCGATGGTTTCTACAAAGATCGTTATGTTTATCGGCACTTTGCATCGGCCGCGCTCCCGATTCCGGAAG
TGCTTGACATTGGGGAATTCAGCGAGAGCCTGACCTATTGCATCTCCCGCCGTGCACAGGGTGTCACGTT
GCAAGACCTGCCTGAAACCGAACTGCCCGCTGTTCTGCAGCCGGTCGCGGAGGCCATGGATGCGATCGCT
GCGGCCGATCTTAGCCAGACGAGCGGGTTCGGCCCATTCGGACCGCAAGGAATCGGTCAATACACTACAT
GGCGTGATTTCATATGCGCGATTGCTGATCCCCATGTGTATCACTGGCAAACTGTGATGGACGACACCGT
CAGTGCGTCCGTCGCGCAGGCTCTCGATGAGCTGATGCTTTGGGCCGAGGACTGCCCCGAAGTCCGGCAC
CTCGTGCACGCGGATTTCGGCTCCAACAATGTCCTGACGGACAATGGCCGCATAACAGCGGTCATTGACT
GGAGCGAGGCGATGTTCGGGGATTCCCAATACGAGGTCGCCAACATCTTCTTCTGGAGGCCGTGGTTGGC
TTGTATGGAGCAGCAGACGCGCTACTTCGAGCGGAGGCATCCGGAGCTTGCAGGATCGCCGCGGCTCCGG
GCGTATATGCTCCGCATTGGTCTTGACCAACTCTATCAGAGCTTGGTTGACGGCAATTTCGATGATGCAG
CTTGGGCGCAGGGTCGATGCGACGCAATCGTCCGATCCGGAGCCGGGACTGTCGGGCGTACACAAATCGC
CCGCAGAAGCGCGGCCGTCTGGACCGATGGCTGTGTAGAAGTACTCGCCGATAGTGGAAACCGACGCCCC
AGCACTCGTCCGAGGGCAAAGGAATAGGGGAGATGGGGGAGGCTAACTGAAACACGGAAGGAGACAATAC
CGGAAGGAACCCGCGCTATGACGGCAATAAAAAGACAGAATAAAACGCACGGGTGTTGGGTCGTTTGTTC
ATAAACGCGGGGTTCGGTCCCAGGGCTGGCACTCTGTCGATACCCCACCGAGACCCCATTGGGGCCAATA
CGCCCGCGTTTCTTCCTTTTCCCCACCCCACCCCCCAAGTTCGGGTGAAGGCCCAGGGCTCGCAGCCAAC
GTCGGGGCGGCAGGCCCTGCCATAGCCACTGGCCCCGTGGGTTAGGGACGGGGTCCCCCATGGGGAATGG
TTTATGGTTCGTGGGGGTTATTATTTTGGGCGTTGCGTGGGGTCTGGTCCACGACTGGACTGAGCAGACA
GACCCATGGTTTTTGGATGGCCTGGGCATGGACCGCATGTACTGGCGCGACACGAACACCGGGCGTCTGT
GGCTGCCAAACACCCCCGACCCCCAAAAACCACCGCGCGGATTTCTGGCGTGCCAAGCTAGTCGACCAAT
TCTCATGTTTGACAGCTTATCATCGCAGATCCGGGCAACGTTGTTGCATTGCTGCAGGCGCAGAACTGGT
AGGTATGGAAGATCTATACATTGAATCAATATTGGCAATTAGCCATATTAGTCATTGGTTATATAGCATA
AATCAATATTGGCTATTGGCCATTGCATACGTTGTATCTATATCATAATATGTACATTTATATTGGCTCA
TGTCCAATATGACCGCCATGTTGACATTGATTATTGACTAGTTATTAATAGTAATCAATTACGGGGTCAT
TAGTTCATAGCCCATATATGGAGTTCCGCGTTACATAACTTACGGTAAATGGCCCGCCTGGCTGACCGCC
CAACGACCCCCGCCCATTGACGTCAATAATGACGTATGTTCCCATAGTAACGCCAATAGGGACTTTCCAT
TGACGTCAATGGGTGGAGTATTTACGGTAAACTGCCCACTTGGCAGTACATCAAGTGTATCATATGCCAA
GTCCGCCCCCTATTGACGTCAATGACGGTAAATGGCCCGCCTGGCATTATGCCCAGTACATGACCTTACG
GGACTTTCCTACTTGGCAGTACATCTACGTATTAGTCATCGCTATTACCATGGTGATGCGGTTTTGGCAG
TACACCAATGGGCGTGGATAGCGGTTTGACTCACGGGGATTTCCAAGTCTCCACCCCATTGACGTCAATG
GGAGTTTGTTTTGGCACCAAAATCAACGGGACTTTCCAAAATGTCGTAATAACCCCGCCCCGTTGACGCA
AATGGGCGGTAGGCGTGTACGGTGGGAGGTCTATATAAGCAGAGCTCGTTTAGTGAACCGTCAGATCTCT
AGAAGCTGGGTACCAGCTGCTAGCGCCACCATGCCTATGGGGAGCCTCCAACCCCTGGCTACACTCTATT
TGCTTGGTATGCTCGTAGCCAGTGTCTTGGCTAATCTCTGGGTCACAGTATATTATGGTGTACCCGTATG
GAAGGAAGCTAAGACCACCCTCTTCTGTGCGTCTGACGCGAAGGGCTACGACAAGGAAGTTCACAATGTT
TGGGCTACTCACGCATGTGTTCCGACTGATCCCAACCCGCAAGAGATGCCTCTGGAGAATGTTACCGAGA
ATTTCAATATGTGGGAAAATGACATGGTGAATCAAATGCACGAAGATGTGATCAGTCTGTGGGATGAGTC
CTTGAAGCCTTGCGTCAAACTGACCCCTCTGTGCGTAACTTTGAACTGCACGGATGTTAATAAAAATGTT
TCCTCTTCCGACACGGATAACTACAAAGAGACTATGAAGGAGCGGAAAAATTGCACGTTCAATATGACGA
CAGAGCTTCGCGACAAGAACCAGAAGAAATATGCCCTTTTCTATAAGCTCGACATTGTCCCACTGGATGA
TAATGACAATGCGTCATACCGGCTTATAAATTGCAATACGAGCACGCTGACTCAGGCCTGCCCAAAGGTT
AGTTTTGACCCTATACCGATCCACTACTGTGCCCCTGCAGGGTACGCAATTCTCAAATGCAAGAATAAAA
CCTTCAATGGGATAGGGCCGTGTAACAAGGTTTCAACCGTTCAATGCACGCATGGAATAAAGCCGGTGGT
ATCTACACAACTTTTGCTTAACGGGAGTCTTGCGGAAGAGGACATTGTTATTCGCTCAGAGAACATAACC
GATAATGCGAAAACAATAATCGTACACCTCAATGAGTCCGTGGAGATCGTTTGCATCCGCCCTAATAATA
ACACTCGGAAATCTATTAGGATAGGTCCAGGCCAAACCTTTTACGCGACGGGTGATATAGTTGGGGACAT
CCGCCAGGCATACTGCAATATCTCAGAGGGGAAATGGAATAAGACTCTCCAGCGGGTATCTGAGAAGCTG
GCTGAGCACTTCCCGAACAGTACAATTAACTTCAATAGCTCAAGCGGGGGTGACCTGGAGATTACGACGC
ATTCTTTCAATTGTGGCGGGGAATTTTTCTATTGCAATACGTCTGGCCTCTTCAACGGAACCTATATGAA
CAATGATACGAAGAGCAATGACACAAAGTCTAACAGTTCATCAATCATCACGATCCCATGTCGCATTAAG
CAAATTATCAACATGTGGCAAGAAGTCGGACGCGCGGTATACGCACCACCCATCGCCGGTAACATTACTT
GTAAATCCAACATTACGGGCATTCTTCTGACTAGGGATGGTGGGAGAGGCGAAGAAGTGAAAAATGATAC
CGAGACATTTAGGCCAGGAGGGGGCAACATGAAAGACAATTGGAGGAGTGAGCTTTATAAATACAAAGTA
GTTGAAATCAAGCCCCTCGGAGTGGCACCAACCGCCGCCAAGCGCAGAGTCGTCGAGAGAGAAAAGAGGG
CAGTAGGACTTGGGGCGGTGCTCCTTGGATTTCTTGGGGCAGCCGGGAGTACGATGGGCGCAGCTTCCAT
CACTTTGACGGTTCAGGCGCGACAACTCCTCTCTGGAATTGTTCAACAGCAGTCTAACTTGCTCCGGGCC
ATTGAGGCGCAGCAGCACATGTTGCAGCTCACCGTGTGGGGTATTAAGCAGCTCCAAGCTAGGGTACTTG
CCATCGAGCGGTATCTTAAGGATCAACAGCTCCTCGGAATTTGGGGGTGTTCCGGTAAGCTTATTTGCAC
AACAGCGGTCCCCTGGAACTCCAGTTGGTCTAATAAGAATCAAACTGAGATATGGGACAAGATGACTTGG
ATGCAATGGGATAGAGAGATTTCAAATTATACGGACACTATATACCGCCTTCTTGAAGATAGCCAAAACC
AACAGGAAAAGAATGAGAAGGACCTTTTGGAACTTGACAAGTGGCAGAACCTTTGGAGTTGGTTCAACAT
AACTAACTGGCTCTGGTACATAAGAATATTCATAATGATTGTAGGGGGCTTGATAGGCTTGCGAATAATA
TTCGCGGTTCTGTCAATCGTAAACCGCGTACGACAAGGATATTCACCGTTGTCTTTTCAGACCCTCGCGC
CGAATCCTCGGGGATTGGACCGCCTGGGGCGGATTGAAGAAGAGGGAGGGAAAGAGGACAGGAACAGATC
CATTCGACTTGTCCACGGTTTTCTTGCGCTTGCGTGGGACGATTTGCGGTCACTCTGTCTGTTTAGCTAC
CACCGGCTCAGAGACCTTATCTTGCTCATTGCGCGCGCTGTTGAATTGCTGGGTCAACGCGGGTGGGAAG
CGCTTAAATATCTCGCGGGGATAGTTCAATATTGGGGTCTTGAATTGAAAAAATCCGCAGTATCACTGTT
CGATACCATAGCGATTGCCGTCGCAGAGAGAACTGACCGAATAATAGGGTTGATACAGGGCATCTGCCGC
GCAATCTGCAATATACCCAGGCGGATTCGACAGGGCTTCGAGGCAGCTCTCCAGTAGTAACTCGAGGCCG
GCAAGGCCGGATCCAGACATGATAAGATACATTGATGAGTTTGGACAAACCACAACTAGAATGCAGTGAA
AAAAATGCTTTATTTGTGAAATTTGTGATGCTATTGCTTTATTTGTAACCATTATAAGCTGCAATAAACA
AGTTAACAACAACAATTGCATTCATTTTATGTTTCAGGTTCAGGGGGAGGTGGGGAGGTTTTTTAAAGCA
AGTAAAACCTCTACAAATGTGGTATGGCTGATTATGATCCGGCTGCCTCGCGCGTTTCGGTGATGACGGT
GAAAACCTCTGACACATGCAGCTCCCGGAGACGGTCACAGCTTGTCTGTAAGCGGATGCCGGGAGCAGAC
AAGCCCGTCAGGGCGCGTCAGCGGGTGTTGGCGGGTGTCGGGGCGCAGCCATGACCGGTCGACTCTAGA
Features (pLannotate 1.2.2; 19 found; start..end, strand, type, name):
    475..2264    -  rep_origin     oriP: Epstein-Barr virus oriP replication origin (Yates et al., 2000)
   2269..2487    -  CDS            gL (fragment): GL_EBVB9 - Experimental evidence at protein level: Swiss-Prot protein existence level 1. The heterodimer glycoprotein H-glycoprotein L is required for the fusion of viral and plasma membranes leading to virus entry into the host cell. Acts as a functional inhibitor of gH and maintains gH in an inhibited form. Upon binding to host integrins, gL dissociates from gH leading to activation of the viral fusion glycoproteins gB and gH. Fusion of EBV with B-lymphocytes requires the additional receptor- binding protein gp42, which forms a complex with gH/gL. The heterodimer gH/gL targets also host EPHA
   2570..4495    -  CDS            EBNA1: Epstein-Barr nuclear antigen 1, also known as EBNA-1 crucial for latent viral infection, and for episomal amplification of vectors containing the oriP origin (Okita et al., 2013)
   4533..4877    -  CDS            BRRF2_EBVB9 (fragment): Protein inferred from homology: Swiss-Prot protein existence level 3. From Epstein-Barr virus (strain B95-8) (HHV-4) (Human herpesvirus 4).
   4880..4903    -  promoter       tet promoter (fragment): E. coli promoter for tetracycline efflux protein gene
   5016..5120    +  promoter       AmpR promoter: bla
   5121..5981    +  CDS            AmpR: β-lactamase; bla; confers resistance to ampicillin, carbenicillin, and related antibiotics
   6152..6740    +  rep_origin     ori: high-copy-number ColE1/pMB1/pBR322/pUC origin of replication
   6930..7274    -  CDS            TcR (fragment): tetracycline efflux protein; tet; confers resistance to tetracycline
   7357..7502    +  promoter       HSV TK promoter: herpes simplex virus thymidine kinase promoter
   7542..8567    +  CDS            HygR: aminoglycoside phosphotransferase from E. coli; aph(4)-Ia; confers resistance to hygromycin
   8632..8680    +  polyA_signal   HSV TK poly(A) signal: herpes simplex virus thymidine kinase polyadenylation signal (Cole and Stacy, 1985)
   8880..9104    +  CDS            gH (fragment): GH_HHV11 - Experimental evidence at protein level: Swiss-Prot protein existence level 1. The heterodimer glycoprotein H-glycoprotein L is required for the fusion of viral and plasma membranes leading to virus entry into the host cell. Following initial binding to host receptor, membrane fusion is mediated by the fusion machinery composed of gB and the heterodimer gH/gL. May also be involved in the fusion between the virion envelope and the outer nuclear membrane during virion morphogenesis. From Human herpesvirus 1 (strain 17) (HHV-1) (Human herpes simplex virus 1).
   9333..9712    +  enhancer       CMV enhancer: human cytomegalovirus immediate early enhancer
   9714..9913    +  promoter       CMV promoter: human cytomegalovirus (CMV) immediate early promoter
   9983..12511   +  CDS            env: ENV_HV1V9 - Experimental evidence at protein level: Swiss-Prot protein existence level 1. [Transmembrane protein gp41]: Acts as a class I viral fusion protein. Under the current model, the protein has at least 3 conformational states: pre-fusion native state, pre-hairpin intermediate state, and post-fusion hairpin state. During fusion of viral and target intracellular membranes, the coiled coil regions (heptad repeats) assume a trimer-of-hairpins structure, positioning the fusion peptide in close proximity to the C-terminal region of the ectodomain. The formation of this structure appears to d
  12540..12674   -  polyA_signal   SV40 poly(A) signal: SV40 polyadenylation signal
  12697..12779   -  CDS            large T antigen (fragment): large T antigen from SV40 (simian virus 40)
  12782..12822   +  CDS            rop (fragment): Rop protein, which maintains plasmids at low copy number; rop
