[The description below was written by a language model from this plasmid's Addgene catalogue record and pLannotate feature annotations shown in this document.]
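Description:
pCEP4-25711gp160 is a mammalian expression plasmid of about 12.9 kb, built on the Invitrogen pCEP4 episomal backbone, that encodes the full-length envelope glycoprotein (Env, gp160) of the HIV-1 25711.2 strain. In E. coli it is propagated through a high-copy ColE1/pUC-type origin and selected with ampicillin via the β-lactamase gene. In mammalian cells the backbone supplies the Epstein-Barr virus oriP origin together with the EBNA1 coding sequence. Together these allow the plasmid to replicate and persist as an extrachromosomal episome in permissive cells. A hygromycin resistance gene flanked by the HSV thymidine kinase promoter and polyadenylation signal allows selection of cells that carry the plasmid.

The payload is a codon-optimized synthetic Env gene of roughly 2.6 kb, inserted between the retained NheI and XhoI sites. It is driven by the human cytomegalovirus immediate-early enhancer and promoter and followed by an SV40 polyadenylation signal. A CD5 leader sequence is fused at the N terminus of the insert, presumably to direct the glycoprotein into the secretory pathway for surface display. The annotated env reading frame is slightly shorter than the stated insert size, consistent with the heterologous leader falling outside the automated match. Several short fragment annotations (EBV gL and BRRF2, HSV gH, the tetracycline resistance gene and its promoter, SV40 large T antigen, rop) are most likely remnants of the backbone's source sequences rather than functional elements.

The stated purpose is expression of 25711 Env in mammalian cells. The associated publication concerns conformational engineering of Env based on mutational tolerance in its CD4- and PG16-bound states.
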