Addgene plasmid #111841: pCEP4-25711gp160
Purpose: Mammalian expression plasmid for Env from the 25711 HIV-1 strain
Depositing lab: Erik Procko. Publication: Conformational engineering of HIV-1 Env based on mutational tolerance in the CD4 and PG16 bound states. Heredia JD, Park J, Choi H, Gill KS, Procko E. J Virol. 2019 Mar 20. pii: JVI.00219-19. doi: 10.1128/JVI.00219-19. PubMed 30894475.
Backbone
  Vector backbone: pCEP4
  Backbone manufacturer: Invitrogen
  Backbone size w/o insert (bp): 10393
  Total vector size (bp): 12949
  Vector type: Mammalian Expression
  Selectable markers: Hygromycin
Growth in bacteria
  Bacterial resistance: Ampicillin, 100 μg/mL
  Growth temperature: 37°C
  Growth strain: DH5alpha
  Copy number: High Copy
Gene/Insert
  Gene/Insert name: HIV-1 (25711.2) Env (alt names: gp160; Env)
  Species: Human immunodeficiency virus 1
  Insert size (bp): 2556
  Mutation: Codon-optimized synthetic gene
  GenBank ID: ABL67448.1
  Promoter: CMV
  Tag / fusion protein: CD5 leader sequence (N terminal on insert)
  Cloning method: Restriction Enzyme; 5′ cloning site NheI (not destroyed); 3′ cloning site XhoI (not destroyed)
  Sequencing primers: 5′ CMV_fwd; 3′ EBV_rev
Terms and licenses: Academic/Nonprofit Terms; Industry Terms: Not Available to Industry
How to cite: pCEP4-25711gp160 was a gift from Erik Procko (Addgene plasmid # 111841 ; http://n2t.net/addgene:111841 ; RRID:Addgene_111841)
