>Addgene plasmid #111841 | pCEP4-25711gp160 | addgene partial sequence | sequence record 212756 | Addgene Partial NGS Result
GCCCTGCTTCATCCCCGTGGCCCGTTGCTCGCGTTTGCTGGCGGTGTCCCCGGAAGAAATATATTTGCAT
GTCTTTAGTTCTATGATGACACAAACCCCGCCCAGCGTCTTGTCATTGGCGAATTCGAACACGCAGATGC
AGTCGGGGCGGCGCGGTCCGAGGTCCACTTCGCATATTAAGGTGACGCGTGTGGCCTCGAACACCGAGCG
ACCCTGCAGCGACCCGCTTAACAGCGTCAACAGCGTGCCGCAGATCCCGGGGGGCAATGAGATATGAAAA
AGCCTGAACTCACCGCGACGTCTGTCGAGAAGTTTCTGATCGAAAAGTTCGACAGCGTCTCCGACCTGAT
GCAGCTCTCGGAGGGCGAAGAATCTCGTGCTTTCAGCTTCGATGTAGGAGGGCGTGGATATGTCCTGCGG
GTAAATAGCTGCGCCGATGGTTTCTACAAAGATCGTTATGTTTATCGGCACTTTGCATCGGCCGCGCTCC
CGATTCCGGAAGTGCTTGACATTGGGGAATTCAGCGAGAGCCTGACCTATTGCATCTCCCGCCGTGCACA
GGGTGTCACGTTGCAAGACCTGCCTGAAACCGAACTGCCCGCTGTTCTGCAGCCGGTCGCGGAGGCCATG
GATGCGATCGCTGCGGCCGATCTTAGCCAGACGAGCGGGTTCGGCCCATTCGGACCGCAAGGAATCGGTC
AATACACTACATGGCGTGATTTCATATGCGCGATTGCTGATCCCCATGTGTATCACTGGCAAACTGTGAT
GGACGACACCGTCAGTGCGTCCGTCGCGCAGGCTCTCGATGAGCTGATGCTTTGGGCCGAGGACTGCCCC
GAAGTCCGGCACCTCGTGCACGCGGATTTCGGCTCCAACAATGTCCTGACGGACAATGGCCGCATAACAG
CGGTCATTGACTGGAGCGAGGCGATGTTCGGGGATTCCCAATACGAGGTCGCCAACATCTTCTTCTGGAG
GCCGTGGTTGGCTTGTATGGAGCAGCAGACGCGCTACTTCGAGCGGAGGCATCCGGAGCTTGCAGGATCG
CCGCGGCTCCGGGCGTATATGCTCCGCATTGGTCTTGACCAACTCTATCAGAGCTTGGTTGACGGCAATT
TCGATGATGCAGCTTGGGCGCAGGGTCGATGCGACGCAATCGTCCGATCCGGAGCCGGGACTGTCGGGCG
TACACAAATCGCCCGCAGAAGCGCGGCCGTCTGGACCGATGGCTGTGTAGAAGTACTCGCCGATAGTGGA
AACCGACGCCCCAGCACTCGTCCGGATCGGGAGATGGGGGAGGCTAACTGAAACACGGAAGGAGACAATA
CCGGAAGGAACCCGCGCTATGACGGCAATAAAAAGACAGAATAAAACGCACGGGTGTTGGGTCGTTTGTT
CATAAACGCGGGGTTCGGTCCCAGGGCTGGCACTCTGTCGATACCCCACCGAGACCCCATTGGGGCCAAT
ACGCCCGCGTTTCTTCCTTTTCCCCACCCCACCCCCCAAGTTCGGGTGAAGGCCCAGGGCTCGCAGCCAA
CGTCGGGGCGGCAGGCCCTGCCATAGCCACTGGCCCCGTGGGTTAGGGACGGGGTCCCCCATGGGGAATG
GTTTATGGTTCGTGGGGGTTATTATTTTGGGCGTTGCGTGGGGTCAGGTCCACGACTGGACTGAGCAGAC
AGACCCATGGTTTTTGGATGGCCTGGGCATGGACCGCATGTACTGGCGCGACACGAACACCGGGCGTCTG
TGGCTGCCAAACACCCCCGACCCCCAAAAACCACCGCGCGGATTTCTGGCGTGCCAAGCTAGTCGACCAA
TTCTCATGTTTGACAGCTTATCATCGCAGATCCGGGCAACGTTGTTGCCATTGCTGCAGGCGCAGAACTG
GTAGGTATGGAAGATCTATACATTGAATCAATATTGGCAATTAGCCATATTAGTCATTGGTTATATAGCA
TAAATCAATATTGGCTATTGGCCATTGCATACGTTGTATCTATATCATAATATGTACATTTATATTGGCT
CATGTCCAATATGACCGCCATGTTGACATTGATTATTGACTAGTTATTAATAGTAATCAATTACGGGGTC
ATTAGTTCATAGCCCATATATGGAGTTCCGCGTTACATAACTTACGGTAAATGGCCCGCCTGGCTGACCG
CCCAACGACCCCCGCCCATTGACGTCAATAATGACGTATGTTCCCATAGTAACGCCAATAGGGACTTTCC
ATTGACGTCAATGGGTGGAGTATTTACGGTAAACTGCCCACTTGGCAGTACATCAAGTGTATCATATGCC
AAGTCCGCCCCCTATTGACGTCAATGACGGTAAATGGCCCGCCTGGCATTATGCCCAGTACATGACCTTA
CGGGACTTTCCTACTTGGCAGTACATCTACGTATTAGTCATCGCTATTACCATGGTGATGCGGTTTTGGC
AGTACACCAATGGGCGTGGATAGCGGTTTGACTCACGGGGATTTCCAAGTCTCCACCCCATTGACGTCAA
TGGGAGTTTGTTTTGGCACCAAAATCAACGGGACTTTCCAAAATGTCGTAATAACCCCGCCCCGTTGACG
CAAATGGGCGGTAGGCGTGTACGGTGGGAGGTCTATATAAGCAGAGCTCGTTTAGTGAACCGTCAGATCT
CTAGAAGCTGGGTACCAGCTGCTAGCGCCACCATGCCTATGGGGAGCCTCCAACCCCTGGCTACACTCTA
TTTGCTTGGTATGCTCGTAGCCAGTGTCTTGGCTAATCTCTGGGTCACAGTATATTATGGTGTACCCGTA
TGGAAGGAAGCTAAGACCACCCTCTTCTGTGCGTCTGACGCGAAGGGCTACGACAAGGAAGTTCACAATG
TTTGGGCTACTCACGCATGTGTTCCGACTGATCCCAACCCGCAAGAGATGCCTCTGGAGAATGTTACCGA
GAATTTCAATATGTGGGAAAATGACATGGTGAATCAAATGCACGAAGATGTGATCAGTCTGTGGGATGAG
TCCTTGAAGCCTTGCGTCAAACTGACCCCTCTGTGCGTAACTTTGAACTGCACGGATGTTAATAAAAATG
TTTCCTCTTCCGACACGGATAACTACAAAGAGACTATGAAGGAGCGGAAAAATTGCACGTTCAATATGAC
GACAGAGCTTCGCGACAAGAACCAGAAGAAATATGCCCTTTTCTATAAGCTCGACATTGTCCCACTGGAT
GATAATGACAATGCGTCATACCGGCTTATAAATTGCAATACGAGCACGCTGACTCAGGCCTGCCCAAAGG
TTAGTTTTGACCCTATACCGATCCACTACTGTGCCCCTGCAGGGTACGCAATTCTCAAATGCAAGAATAA
AACCTTCAATGGGATAGGGCCGTGTAACAAGGTTTCAACCGTTCAATGCACGCATGGAATAAAGCCGGTG
GTATCTACACAACTTTTGCTTAACGGGAGTCTTGCGGAAGAGGACATTGTTATTCGCTCAGAGAACATAA
CCGATAATGCGAAAACAATAATCGTACACCTCAATGAGTCCGTGGAGATCGTTTGCATCCGCCCTAATAA
TAACACTCGGAAATCTATTAGGATAGGTCCAGGCCAAACCTTTTACGCGACGGGTGATATAGTTGGGGAC
ATCCGCCAGGCATACTGCAATATCTCAGAGGGGAAATGGAATAAGACTCTCCAGCGGGTATCTGAGAAGC
TGGCTGAGCACTTCCCGAACAGTACAATTAACTTCAATAGCTCAAGCGGGGGTGACCTGGAGATTACGAC
GCATTCTTTCAATTGTGGCGGGGAATTTTTCTATTGCAATACGTCTGGCCTCTTCAACGGAACCTATATG
AACAATGATACGAAGAGCAATGACACAAAGTCTAACAGTTCATCAATCATCACGATCCCATGTCGCATTA
AGCAAATTATCAACATGTGGCAAGAAGTCGGACGCGCGGTATACGCACCACCCATCGCCGGTAACATTAC
TTGTAAATCCAACATTACGGGCATTCTTCTGACTAGGGATGGTGGGAGAGGCGAAGAAGTGAAAAATGAT
ACCGAGACATTTAGGCCAGGAGGGGGCAACATGAAAGACAATTGGAGGAGTGAGCTTTATAAATACAAAG
TAGTTGAAATCAAGCCCCTCGGAGTGGCACCAACCGCCGCCAAGCGCAGAGTCGTCGAGAGAGAAAAGAG
GGCAGTAGGACTTGGGGCGGTGCTCCTTGGATTTCTTGGGGCAGCCGGGAGTACGATGGGCGCAGCTTCC
ATCACTTTGACGGTTCAGGCGCGACAACTCCTCTCTGGAATTGTTCAACAGCAGTCTAACTTGCTCCGGG
CCATTGAGGCGCAGCAGCACATGTTGCAGCTCACCGTGTGGGGTATTAAGCAGCTCCAAGCTAGGGTACT
TGCCATCGAGCGGTATCTTAAGGATCAACAGCTCCTCGGAATTTGGGGGTGTTCCGGTAAGCTTATTTGC
ACAACAGCGGTCCCCTGGAACTCCAGTTGGTCTAATAAGAATCAAACTGAGATATGGGACAAGATGACTT
GGATGCAATGGGATAGAGAGATTTCAAATTATACGGACACTATATACCGCCTTCTTGAAGATAGCCAAAA
CCAACAGGAAAAGAATGAGAAGGACCTTTTGGAACTTGACAAGTGGCAGAACCTTTGGAGTTGGTTCAAC
ATAACTAACTGGCTCTGGTACATAAGAATATTCATAATGATTGTAGGGGGCTTGATAGGCTTGCGAATAA
TATTCGCGGTTCTGTCAATCGTAAACCGCGTACGACAAGGATATTCACCGTTGTCTTTTCAGACCCTCGC
GCCGAATCCTCGGGGATTGGACCGCCTGGGGCGGATTGAAGAAGAGGGAGGGAAAGAGGACAGGAACAGA
TCCATTCGACTTGTCCACGGTTTTCTTGCGCTTGCGTGGGACGATTTGCGGTCACTCTGTCTGTTTAGCT
ACCACCGGCTCAGAGACCTTATCTTGCTCATTGCGCGCGCTGTTGAATTGCTGGGTCAACGCGGGTGGGA
AGCGCTTAAATATCTCGCGGGGATAGTTCAATATTGGGGTCTTGAATTGAAAAAATCCGCAGTATCACTG
TTCGATACCATAGCGATTGCCGTCGCAGAGAGAACTGACCGAATAATAGGGTTGATACAGGGCATCTGCC
GCGCAATCTGCAATATACCCAGGCGGATTCGACAGGGCTTCGAGGCAGCTCTCCAGTAGTAACTCGAGGC
CGGCAAGGCCGGATCCAGACATGATAAGATACATTGATGAGTTTGGACAAACCACAACTAGAATGCAGTG
AAAAAAATGCTTTATTTGTGAAATTTGTGATGCTATTGCTTTATTTGTAACCATTATAAGCTGCAATAAA
CAAGTTAACAACAACAATTGCATTCATTTTATGTTTCAGGTTCAGGGGGAGGTGTGGGAGGTTTTTTAAA
GCAAGTAAAACCTCTACAAATGTGGTATGGCTGATTATGATCCGGCTGCCTCGCGCGTTTCGGTGATGAC
GGTGAAAACCTCTGACACATGCAGCTCCCGGAGACGGTCACAGCTTGTCTGTAAGCGGATGCCGGGAGCA
GACAAGCCCGTCAGGGCGCGTCAGCGGGTGTTGGCGGGTGTCGGGGCGCAGCCATGAGGTCGACTCTAGA
GGATCGATCCCCGCCCCGGACGAACTAAACCTGACTACGACATCTCTGCCCCTTCTTCGCGGGGCAGTGC
ATGTAATCCCTTCAGTTGGTTGGTACAACTTGCCAACTGGGCCCTGTTCCACATGTGACACGGGGGGGGA
CCAAACACAAAGGGGTTCTCTGACTGTAGTTGACATCCTTATAAATGGATGTGCACATTTGCCAACACTG
AGTGGCTTTCATCCTGGAGCAGACTTTGCAGTCTGTGGACTGCAACACAACATTGCCTTTATGTGTAACT
CTTGGCTGAAGCTCTTACACCAATGCTGGGGGACATGTACCTCCCAGGGGCCCAGGAAGACTACGGGAGG
CTACACCAACGTCAATCAGAGGGGCCTGTGTAGCTACCGATAAGCGGACCCTCAAGAGGGCATTAGCAAT
AGTGTTTATAAGGCCCCCTTGTTAACCCTAAACGGGTAGCATATGCTTCCCGGGTAGTAGTATATACTAT
CCAGACTAACCCTAATTCAATAGCATATGTTACCCAACGGGAAGCATATGCTATCGAATTAGGGTTAGTA
AAAGGGTCCTAAGGAACAGCGATATCTCCCACCCCATGAGCTGTCACGGTTTTATTTACATGGGGTCAGG
ATTCCACGAGGGTAGTGAACCATTTTAGTCACAAGGGCAGTGGCTGAAGATCAAGGAGCGGGCAGTGAAC
TCTCCTGAATCTTCGCCTGCTTCTTCATTCTCCTTCGTTTAGCTAATAGAATAACTGCTGAGTTGTGAAC
AGTAAGGTGTATGTGAGGTGCTCGAAAACAAGGTTTCAGGTGACGCCCCCAGAATAAAATTTGGACGGGG
GGTTCAGTGGTGGCATTGTGCTATGACACCAATATAACCCTCACAAACCCCTTGGGCAATAAATACTAGT
GTAGGAATGAAACATTCTGAATATCTTTAACAATAGAAATCCATGGGGTGGGGACAAGCCGTAAAGACTG
GATGTCCATCTCACACGAATTTATGGCTATGGGCAACACATAATCCTAGTGCAATATGATACTGGGGTTA
TTAAGATGTGTCCCAGGCAGGGACCAAGACAGGTGAACCATGTTGTTACACTCTATTTGTAACAAGGGGA
AAGAGAGTGGACGCCGACAGCAGCGGACTCCACTGGTTGTCTCTAACACCCCCGAAAATTAAACGGGGCT
CCACGCCAATGGGGCCCATAAACAAAGACAAGTGGCCACTCTTTTTTTTGAAATTGTGGAGTGGGGGCAC
GCGTCAGCCCCCACACGCCGCCCTGCGGTTTTGGACTGTAAAATAAGGGTGTAATAACTTGGCTGATTGT
AACCCCGCTAACCACTGCGGTCAAACCACTTGCCCACAAAACCACTAATGGCACCCCGGGGAATACCTGC
ATAAGTAGGTGGGCGGGCCAAGATAGGGGCGCGATTGCTGCGATCTGGAGGACAAATTACACACACTTGC
GCCTGAGCGCCAAGCACAGGGTTGTTGGTCCTCATATTCACGAGGTCGCTGAGAGCACGGTGGGCTAATG
TTGCCATGGGTAGCATATACTACCCAAATATCTGGATAGCATATGCTATCCTAATCTATATCTGGGTAGC
ATAGGCTATCCTAATCTATATCTGGGTAGCATATGCTATCCTAATCTATATCTGGGTAGTATATGCTATC
CTAATTTATATCTGGGTAGCATAGGCTATCCTAATCTATATCTGGGTAGCATATGCTATCCTAATCTATA
TCTGGGTAGTATATGCTATCCTAATCTGTATCCGGGTAGCATATGCTATCCTAATAGAGATTAGGGTAGT
ATATGCTATCCTAATTTATATCTGGGTAGCATATACTACCCAAATATCTGGATAGCATATGCTATCCTAA
TCTATATCTGGGTAGCATATGCTATCCTAATCTATATCTGGGTAGCATAGGCTATCCTAATCTATATCTG
GGTAGCATATGCTATCCTAATCTATATCTGGGTAGTATATGCTATCCTAATTTATATCTGGGTAGCATAG
GCTATCCTAATCTATATCTGGGTAGCATATGCTATCCTAATCTATATCTGGGTAGTATATGCTATCCTAA
TCTGTATCCGGGTAGCATATGCTATCCTCATGCATATACAGTCAGCATATGATACCCAGTAGTAGAGTGG
GAGTGCTATCCTTTGCATATGCCGCCACCTCCCAAGGGGGCGTGAATTTTCGCTGCTTGTCCTTTTCCTG
CTGGTTGCTCCCATTCTTAGGTGAATTTAAGGAGGCCAGGCTAAAGCCGTCGCATGTCTGATTGCTCACC
AGGTAAATGTCGCTAATGTTTTCCAACGCGAGAAGGTGTTGAGCGCGGAGCTGAGTGACGTGACAACATG
GGTATGCCCAATTGCCCCATGTTGGGAGGACGAAAATGGTGACAAGACAGATGGCCAGAAATACACCAAC
AGCACGCATGATGTCTACTGGGGATTTATTCTTTAGTGCGGGGGAATACACGGCTTTTAATACGATTGAG
GGCGTCTCCTAACAAGTTACATCACTCCTGCCCTTCCTCACCCTCATCTCCATCACCTCCTTCATCTCCG
TCATCTCCGTCATCACCCTCCGCGGCAGCCCCTTCCACCATAGGTGGAAACCAGGGAGGCAAATCTACTC
CATCGTCAAAGCTGCACACAGTCACCCTGATATTGCAGGTAGGAGCGGGCTTTGTCATAACAAGGTCCTT
AATCGCATCCTTCAAAACCTCAGCAAATATATGAGTTTGTAAAAAGACCATGAAATAACAGACAATGGAC
TCCCTTAGCGGGCCAGGTTGTGGGCCGGGTCCAGGGGCCATTCCAAAGGGGAGACGACTCAATGGTGTAA
GACGACATTGTGGAATAGCAAGGGCAGTTCCTCGCCTTAGGTTGTAAAGGGAGGTCTTACTACCTCCATA
TACGAACACACCGGCGACCCAAGTTCCTTCGTCGGTAGTCCTTTCTACGTGACTCCTAGCCAGGAGAGCT
CTTAAACCTTCTGCAATGTTCTCAAATTTCGGGTTGGAACCTCCTTGACCACGATGCTTTCCAAACCACC
CTCCTTTTTTGCGCCTGCCTCCATCACCCTGACCCCGGGGTCCAGTGCTTGGGCCTTCTCCTGGGTCATC
TGCGGGGCCCTGCTCTATCGCTCCCGGGGGCACGTCAGGCTCACCATCTGGGCCACCTTCTTGGTGGTAT
TCAAAATAATCGGCTTCCCCTACAGGGTGGAAAAATGGCCTTCTACCTGGAGGGGGCCTGCGCGGTGGAG
ACCCGGATGATGATGACTGACTACTGGGACTCCTGGGCCTCTTTTCTCCACGTCCACGACCTCTCCCCCT
GGCTCTTTCACGACTTCCCCCCCTGGCTCTTTCACGTCCTCTACCCCGGCGGCCTCCACTACCTCCTCGA
CCCCGGCCTCCACTACCTCCTCGACCCCGGCCTCCACTGCCTCCTCGACCCCGGCCTCCACCTCCTGCTC
CTGCCCCTCCTGCTCCTGCCCCTCCTCCTGCTCCTGCCCCTCCTGCCCCTCCTGCTCCTGCCCCTCCTGC
CCCTCCTGCTCCTGCCCCTCC
